>Addgene plasmid #168120 | Gi1-CASE | addgene full sequence | sequence record 332858 | Addgene NGS Result
CGTTACATAACTTACGGTAAATGGCCCGCCTGGCTGACCGCCCAACGACCCCCGCCCATTGACGTCAATA
ATGACGTATGTTCCCATAGTAACGCCAATAGGGACTTTCCATTGACGTCAATGGGTGGAGTATTTACGGT
AAACTGCCCACTTGGCAGTACATCAAGTGTATCATATGCCAAGTACGCCCCCTATTGACGTCAATGACGG
TAAATGGCCCGCCTGGCATTATGCCCAGTACATGACCTTATGGGACTTTCCTACTTGGCAGTACATCTAC
GTATTAGTCATCGCTATTACCATGGTGATGCGGTTTTGGCAGTACATCAATGGGCGTGGATAGCGGTTTG
ACTCACGGGGATTTCCAAGTCTCCACCCCATTGACGTCAATGGGAGTTTGTTTTGGCACCAAAATCAACG
GGACTTTCCAAAATGTCGTAACAACTCCGCCCCATTGACGCAAATGGGCGGTAGGCGTGTACGGTGGGAG
GTCTATATAAGCAGAGCTGGTTTAGTGAACCGTCAGATCCGCTAGCGCTACCGGTCGCCACCATGGGG
[1014 nt withheld, positions 559-1572]
GAGGGCAGAGGAAGTCTTCTAACATGCGGTGACGTGGAGGAGAATCCCGGCCCTACCGGTATGGACGGCG
GCGTGCAGCTCGCCGACCACTACCAGCAGAACACCCCCATCGGCGACGGCCCCGTGCTGCTGCCCGACAA
CCACTACCTGAGCTACCAGTCCGCCCTGAGCAAAGACCCCAACGAGAAGCGCGATCACATGGTCCTGCTG
GAGTTCGTGACCGCCGCCGGGATCACTCTCGGCATGGACGAGCTGTACAAGGGTGGCAGCGGTGGCATGG
TGAGCAAGGGCGAGGAGCTGTTCACCGGGGTGGTGCCCATCCTGGTCGAGCTGGACGGCGACGTAAACGG
CCACAAGTTCAGCGTGTCCGGCGAGGGCGAGGGCGATGCCACCTACGGCAAGCTGACCCTGAAGCTGATC
TGCACCACCGGCAAGCTGCCCGTGCCCTGGCCCACCCTCGTGACCACCCTGGGCTACGGCCTGCAGTGCT
TCGCCCGCTACCCCGACCACATGAAGCAGCACGACTTCTTCAAGTCCGCCATGCCCGAAGGCTACGTCCA
GGAGCGCACCATCTTCTTCAAGGACGACGGCAACTACAAGACCCGCGCCGAGGTGAAGTTCGAGGGCGAC
ACCCTGGTGAACCGCATCGAGCTGAAGGGCATCGACTTCAAGGAGGACGGCAACATCCTGGGGCACAAGC
TGGAGTACAACTACAACAGCCACAACGTCTATATCACCGCCGACAAGCAGAAGAACGGCATCAAGGCCAA
CTTCAAGATCCGCCACAACATCGAGTCCGGACTCAGATCT
[213 nt withheld, positions 2383-2595]
TAACCGCGGCGTACGAGGCCTGCATGCTCCGGACCTGCAGGTTCGAAGTCGACAGATCTCAATTGGGGCC
CCTATAGTGTCACCTAAATAATTCCGCCCCCCCCTCTCCCTCCCCCCCCCCTAACGTTACTGGCCGAAGC
CGCTTGGAATAAGGCCGGTGTGCGTTTGTCTATATGTTATTTTCCACCATATTGCCGTCTTTTGGCAATG
TGAGGGCCCGGAAACCTGGCCCTGTCTTCTTGACGAGCATTCCTAGGGGTCTTTCCCCTCTCGCCAAAGG
AATGCAAGGTCTGTTGAATGTCGTGAAGGAAGCAGTTCCTCTGGAAGCTTCTTGAAGACAAACAACGTCT
GTAGCGACCCTTTGCAGGCAGCGGAACCCCCCACCTGGCGACAGGTGCCTCTGCGGCCAAAAGCCACGTG
TATAAGATACACCTGCAAAGGCGGCACAACCCCAGTGCCACGTTGTGAGTTGGATAGTTGTGGAAAGAGT
CAAATGGCTCTCCTCAAGCGTATTCAACAAGGGGCTGAAGGATGCCCAGAAGGTACCCCATTGTATGGGA
TCTGATCTGGGGCCTCGGTGCACATGCTTTACATGTGTTTAGTCGAGGTTAAAAAAACGTCTAGGCCCCC
CGAACCACGGGGACGTGGTTTTCCTTTGAAAAACACGATGATAATATGGGCTGCACACTGAGCGCTGAGG
ACAAGGCGGCCGTGGAGCGCAGCAAGATGATCGACCGCAACCTCCGGGAGGACGGAGAGAAGGCAGCGCG
CGAGGTCAAGCTGCTGCTGCTGGGTGCTGGTGAATCCGGGAAGAGCACAATTGTGAAGCAGATGAAAATT
ATCCACGAGGCTGGCTACTCAGAGGAAGAGTGTAAGCAGTACAAAGCAGTGGTCTACAGCAACACCATCC
AGTCCATCATTGCCATCATTAGAGCTATGGGGAGATTGAAAATCGACTTTGGAGACGCTGCTCGTGCGGA
TGATGCTCGCCAACTCTTCGTGCTTGCTGGGGCTGCAGAGGAAGGCTTTATGACCGCGACGCGTTCTGTC
TTCACACTCGAAGATTTCGTTGGGGACTGGCGACAGACAGCCGGCTACAACCTGGACCAAGTCCTTGAAC
AGGGAGGTGTGTCCAGTTTGTTTCAGAATCTCGGGGTGTCCGTAACTCCGATCCAAAGGATTGTCCTGAG
CGGTGAAAATGGGCTGAAGATCGACATCCATGTCATCATCCCGTATGAAGGTCTGAGCGGCGACCAAATG
GGCCAGATCGAAAAAATTTTTAAGGTGGTGTACCCTGTGGATGATCATCACTTTAAGGTGATCCTGCACT
ATGGCACACTGGTAATCGACGGGGTTACGCCGAACATGATCGACTATTTCGGACGGCCGTATGAAGGCAT
CGCCGTGTTCGACGGCAAAAAGATCACTGTAACAGGGACCCTGTGGAACGGCAACAAAATTATCGACGAG
CGCCTGATCAACCCCGACGGCTCCCTGCTGTTCCGAGTAACCATCAACGGAGTGACCGGCTGGCGGCTGT
GCGAACGCATTCTGGCCACCGGTGAACTCGCAGGCGTCATAAAGAGACTGTGGAAGGACAGCGGTGTGCA
AGCCTGCTTCAACAGATCCCGGGAGTACCAGCTGAACGATTCGGCGGCGTACTACCTGAATGACTTGGAC
AGAATAGCACAACCAAATTACATCCCAACCCAGCAGGATGTTCTCAGAACTAGAGTGAAAACGACGGGAA
TTGTGGAAACCCACTTTACTTTCAAAGATCTTCATTTTAAAATGTTTGACGTGGGAGGCCAGAGATCAGA
GCGGAAGAAGTGGATTCACTGCTTTGAAGGCGTGACTGCCATCATCTTCTGTGTGGCCCTGAGTGACTAT
GACCTGGTTCTTGCTGAGGATGAAGAAATGAACCGGATGCACGAAAGCATGAAGCTGTTCGATAGCATAT
GTAACAACAAGTGGTTTACGGACACATCCATCATCCTTTTCCTGAACAAGAAGGACCTCTTCGAAGAGAA
GATCAAAAAGAGTCCCCTCACGATATGCTATCCAGAATATGCAGGCTCAAACACATATGAAGAGGCGGCT
GCGTATATCCAGTGTCAGTTTGAAGACCTCAATAAAAGGAAGGACACAAAGGAAATTTACACCCACTTCA
CTTGCGCCACGGATACGAAGAATGTGCAGTTTGTGTTCGATGCTGTAACGGACGTCATCATAAAGAATAA
CCTAAAAGACTGTGGTCTCTTCTAAGCTGGATCCACCGGATCTAGATAACTGATCATAATCAGCCATACC
ACATTTGTAGAGGTTTTACTTGCTTTAAAAAACCTCCCACACCTCCCCCTGAACCTGAAACATAAAATGA
ATGCAATTGTTGTTGTTAACTTGTTTATTGCAGCTTATAATGGTTACAAATAAAGCAATAGCATCACAAA
TTTCACAAATAAAGCATTTTTTTCACTGCATTCTAGTTGTGGTTTGTCCAAACTCATCAATGTATCTTAA
GGCGTAAATTGTAAGCGTTAATATTTTGTTAAAATTCGCGTTAAATTTTTGTTAAATCAGCTCATTTTTT
AACCAATAGGCCGAAATCGGCAAAATCCCTTATAAATCAAAAGAATAGACCGAGATAGGGT
[37 nt withheld, positions 5247-5283]
AAAGAACGTGGACTCCAACGTCAAAGG
[49 nt withheld, positions 5311-5359]
T
[91 nt withheld, positions 5361-5451]
G
[124 nt withheld, positions 5453-5576]
CAGGTGGCACTTTTCGGGGAAATGTGCGCGGAACCCCTATTTGTTTATTTTTCTAAATACATTCAAATAT
GTATCCGCTCATGAGACAATAACCCTGATAAATGCTTCAATAATATTGAAAAAGGAAGAGTCCTGAGGCG
GAAAGAACCAGCTGTGGAATGTGTGTCAGTTAGGGTGTGGAAAGTCCCCAGGCTCCCCAGCAGGCAGAAG
TATGCAAAGCATGCATCTCAATTAGTCAGCAACCAGGTGTGGAAAGTCCCCAGGCTCCCCAGCAGGCAGA
AGTATGCAAAGCATGCATCTCAATTAGTCAGCAACCATAGTCCCGCCCCTAACTCCGCCCATCCCGCCCC
TAACTCCGCCCAGTTCCGCCCATTCTCCGCCCCATGGCTGACTAATTTTTTTTATTTATGCAGAGGCCGA
GGCCGCCTCGGCCTCTGAGCTATTCCAGAAGTAGTGAGGAGGCTTTTTTGGAGGCCTAGGCTTTTGCAAA
GATCGATCAAGAGACAGGATGAGGATCGTTTCGCATGATTGAACAAGATGGATTGCACGCAGGTTCTCCG
GCCGCTTGGGTGGAGAGGCTATTCGGCTATGACTGGGCACAACAGACAATCGGCTGCTCTGATGCCGCCG
TGTTCCGGCTGTCAGCGCAGGGGCGCCCGGTTCTTTTTGTCAAGACCGACCTGTCCGGTGCCCTGAATGA
ACTGCAAGACGAGGCAGCGCGGCTATCGTGGCTGGCCACGACGGGCGTTCCTTGCGCAGCTGTGCTCGAC
GTTGTCACTGAAGCGGGAAGGGACTGGCTGCTATTGGGCGAAGTGCCGGGGCAGGATCTCCTGTCATCTC
ACCTTGCTCCTGCCGAGAAAGTATCCATCATGGCTGATGCAATGCGGCGGCTGCATACGCTTGATCCGGC
TACCTGCCCATTCGACCACCAAGCGAAACATCGCATCGAGCGAGCACGTACTCGGATGGAAGCCGGTCTT
GTCGATCAGGATGATCTGGACGAAGAGCATCAGGGGCTCGCGCCAGCCGAACTGTTCGCCAGGCTCAAGG
CGAGCATGCCCGACGGCGAGGATCTCGTCGTGACCCATGGCGATGCCTGCTTGCCGAATATCATGGTGGA
AAATGGCCGCTTTTCTGGATTCATCGACTGTGGCCGGCTGGGTGTGGCGGACCGCTATCAGGACATAGCG
TTGGCTACCCGTGATATTGCTGAAGAGCTTGGCGGCGAATGGGCTGACCGCTTCCTCGTGCTTTACGGTA
TCGCCGCTCCCGATTCGCAGCGCATCGCCTTCTATCGCCTTCTTGACGAGTTCTTCTGAGCGGGACTCTG
GGGTTCGAAATGACCGACCAAGCGACGCCCAACCTGCCATCACGAGATTTCGATTCCACCGCCGCCTTCT
ATGAAAGGTTGGGCTTCGGAATCGTTTTCCGGGACGCCGGCTGGATGATCCTCCAGCGCGGGGATCTCAT
GCTGGAGTTCTTCGCCCACCCTAGGGGGAGGCTAACTGAAACACGGAAGGAGACAATACCGGAAGGAACC
CGCGCTATGACGGCAATAAAAAGACAGAATAAAACGCACGGTGTTGGGTCGTTTGTTCATAAACGCGGGG
TTCGGTCCCAGGGCTGGCACTCTGTCGATACCCCACCGAGACCCCATTGGGGCCAATACGCCCGCGTTTC
TTCCTTTTCCCCACCCCACCCCCCAAGTTCGGGTGAAGGCCCAGGGCTCGCAGCCAACGTCGGGGCGGCA
GGCCCTGCCATAGCCTCAGGTTACTCATATATACTTTAGATTGATTTAAAACTTCATTTTTAATTTAAAA
GGATCTAGGTGAAGATCCTTTTTGATAATCTCATGACCAAAATCCCTTAACGTGAGTTTTCGTTCCACTG
AGCGTCAGACCCCGTAGAAAAGATCAAAGGATCTTCTTGAGATCCTTTTTTTCTGCGCGTAATCTGCTGC
TTGCAAACAAAAAAACCACCGCTACCAGCGGTGGTTTGTTTGCCGGATCAAGAGCTACCAACTCTTTTTC
CGAAGGTAACTGGCTTCAGCAGAGCGCAGATACCAAATACTGTTCTTCTAGTGTAGCCGTAGTTAGGCCA
CCACTTCAAGAACTCTGTAGCACCGCCTACATACCTCGCTCTGCTAATCCTGTTACCAGTGGCTGCTGCC
AGTGGCGATAAGTCGTGTCTTACCGGGTTGGACTCAAGACGATAGTTACCGGATAAGGCGCAGCGGTCGG
GCTGAACGGGGGGTTCGTGCACACAGCCCAGCTTGGAGCGAACGACCTACACCGAACTGAGATACCTACA
GCGTGAGCTATGAGAAAGCGCCACGCTTCCCGAAGGGAGAAAGGCGGACAGGTATCCGGTAAGCGGCAGG
GTCGGAACAGGAGAGCGCACGAGGGAGCTTCCAGGGGGAAACGCCTGGTATCTTTATAGTCCTGTCGGGT
TTCGCCACCTCTGACTTGAGCGTCGATTTTTGTGATGCTCGTCAGGGGGGCGGAGCCTATGGAAAAACGC
CAGCAACGCGGCCTTTTTACGGTTCCTGGCCTTTTGCTGGCCTTTTGCTCACATGTTCTTTCCTGCGTTA
TCCCCTGATTCTGTGGATAACCGTATTACCGCCATGCATTAGTTATTAATAGTAATCAATTACGGGGTCA
TTAGTTCATAGCCCATATATGGAGTTCCG
Features (pLannotate 1.2.2; 20 found; start..end, strand, type, name):
      1..304     +  enhancer       CMV enhancer: human cytomegalovirus immediate early enhancer
    305..508     +  promoter       CMV promoter: human cytomegalovirus (CMV) immediate early promoter
    553..1572    +  CDS            GNB1 (sequence partly withheld): GBB1_BOVIN - Experimental evidence at protein level: Swiss-Prot protein existence level 1. Guanine nucleotide-binding proteins (G proteins) are involved as a modulator or transducer in various transmembrane signaling systems. The beta and gamma chains are required for the GTPase activity, for replacement of GDP by GTP, and for G protein-effector interaction. From Bos taurus (Bovine).
   1633..2367    +  CDS            cp173Venus: circularly permuted form of the Venus yellow fluorescent protein (Nagai et al., 2004) efficient FRET acceptor for CFP
   2383..2595    +  CDS            GNG2 (sequence withheld): GBG2_BOVIN - Experimental evidence at protein level: Swiss-Prot protein existence level 1. Guanine nucleotide-binding proteins (G proteins) are involved as a modulator or transducer in various transmembrane signaling systems. The beta and gamma chains are required for the GTPase activity, for replacement of GDP by GTP, and for G protein-effector interaction. From Bos taurus (Bovine).
   2667..2684    -  promoter       SP6 promoter (fragment): promoter for bacteriophage SP6 RNA polymerase
   2807..3269    +  misc_feature   IRES: internal ribosome entry site (IRES) of the encephalomyocarditis virus (EMCV)
   3643..4151    +  CDS            Nluc (fragment): NanoLuc® luciferase human codon-optimized
   4183..4845    +  CDS            GNA12 (fragment): GNA12_HUMAN - Experimental evidence at protein level: Swiss-Prot protein existence level 1. Guanine nucleotide-binding proteins (G proteins) are involved as modulators or transducers in various transmembrane signaling systems (PubMed:22609986, PubMed:15525651, PubMed:15240885, PubMed:17565996, PubMed:12515866, PubMed:16787920, PubMed:16705036, PubMed:23762476, PubMed:27084452). Activates effector molecule RhoA by binding and activating RhoGEFs (ARHGEF12/LARG) (PubMed:15240885, PubMed:12515866, PubMed:16202387). GNA12-dependent Rho signaling subsequently regulates transcription factor AP-1 (act
   4886..4970    +  CDS            large T antigen (fragment): large T antigen from SV40 (simian virus 40)
   4993..5114    +  polyA_signal   SV40 poly(A) signal: SV40 polyadenylation signal
   5148..5576    -  rep_origin     f1 ori (sequence partly withheld): f1 bacteriophage origin of replication; arrow indicates direction of (+) strand synthesis
   5603..5707    +  promoter       AmpR promoter: bla
   5709..6066    +  promoter       SV40 promoter: SV40 enhancer and early promoter
   6101..6895    +  CDS            NeoR/KanR: aminoglycoside phosphotransferase from Tn5; aph(3')-II (or nptII); confers resistance to neomycin, kanamycin, and G418 (Geneticin®)
   6916..7068    +  CDS            ble (fragment): BLE_KLEPN - Experimental evidence at protein level: Swiss-Prot protein existence level 1. Binding protein with a strong affinity to the bleomycin family of antibiotics. Binds to CL990; an antimitotic-antibiotic compound. From Klebsiella pneumoniae.
   7127..7174    +  polyA_signal   HSV TK poly(A) signal: herpes simplex virus thymidine kinase polyadenylation signal (Cole and Stacy, 1985)
   7265..7281    -  polyA_signal   bGH poly(A) signal (fragment): bovine growth hormone polyadenylation signal
   7503..8091    +  rep_origin     ori: high-copy-number ColE1/pMB1/pBR322/pUC origin of replication
   8206..8265    +  enhancer       CMV enhancer (fragment): human cytomegalovirus immediate early enhancer
