[The description below was written by a language model from this plasmid's Addgene catalogue record and pLannotate feature annotations shown in this document.]
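Description:
Gi1-CASE is a mammalian expression plasmid built on a Clontech-style N1 backbone that encodes all three subunits of a BRET-based activity sensor for the human heterotrimeric G protein Gi1. It is propagated in E. coli as a high-copy plasmid through a ColE1/pUC-type origin and selected with kanamycin. The NeoR/KanR gene sits behind both a bacterial (AmpR-type) promoter and the SV40 early promoter, with an HSV TK polyadenylation signal, so the same marker can also confer G418 resistance in mammalian cells. An f1 origin is also present.

The payload is a single CMV enhancer/promoter-driven transcript ending in an SV40 poly(A) signal. The feature table places GNB1 (Gβ1) first, followed after a short gap by circularly permuted Venus (cp173Venus) fused to the N terminus of GNG2 (Gγ2). What occupies the gap between the Gβ1 and Venus coding regions is not annotated, so the record does not state how these two proteins are separated. An EMCV IRES then permits internal translation initiation of the Gαi1 subunit, in which NanoLuc luciferase is inserted between A121 and E122 of GNAI1. The automated annotation detects the NanoLuc segment and labels the downstream Gα portion as a GNA12 fragment, and it matches Gβ and Gγ to bovine entries. These are likely homology-based calls, since the catalogue entry specifies human GNAI1, GNB1 and GNG2.

In the assembled heterotrimer, NanoLuc on Gα acts as the energy donor and Venus on Gγ as the acceptor, so G protein activation is expected to change the BRET signal. The associated work used such sensors to quantify ligand-induced and constitutive GPCR activity in cells.
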