Addgene plasmid #168120: Gi1-CASE
Purpose: Encodes a BRET-based activity sensor for the heterotrimeric G protein Gi1. Composed of the subunits G alpha i1 (GNAI1) tagged with NanoLuciferase, G beta 1 (GNB1) and Venus-tagged G gamma 2 (GNG2).
Depositing lab: Gunnar Schulte. Depositing organization: Karolinska Institutet. Publication: Quantitative assessment of constitutive G protein-coupled receptor activity with BRET-based G protein biosensors. Schihada H, Shekhani R, Schulte G. Sci Signal. 2021 Sep 7;14(699):eabf1653. doi: 10.1126/scisignal.abf1653. Epub 2021 Sep 7. PubMed 34516756.
Backbone
  Vector backbone: Clontech-style N1
  Backbone manufacturer: Clontech
  Vector type: Mammalian Expression, Luciferase
Growth in bacteria
  Bacterial resistance: Kanamycin, 50 μg/mL
  Growth temperature: 37°C
  Growth strain: DH5alpha
  Copy number: High Copy
Gene/Insert
  Gene/Insert name: GNAI1, GNB1, GNG2
  Species: H. sapiens (human)
  Mutation: NLuc is inserted at A121/E122 within GNAI1
  Entrez Gene: GNB1 (a.k.a. HG2A, MDS, MRD42); GNG2 (a.k.a. HG3F1); GNAI1 (a.k.a. Gi, HG1B, NEDHISB)
  Tag / fusion protein: cpVenus on GNG2 (N terminal on insert)
Terms and licenses: Academic/Nonprofit Terms; Industry Terms: Not Available to Industry
Depositor comments: Please visit https://www.biorxiv.org/content/10.1101/2021.02.05.429900v1 for bioRxiv preprint.
How to cite: Gi1-CASE was a gift from Gunnar Schulte (Addgene plasmid # 168120 ; http://n2t.net/addgene:168120 ; RRID:Addgene_168120)
